>Addgene plasmid #105082 | pMetOYC-Dest | depositor full sequence | sequence record 199630 | pMetOYC-Dest sequence 10309 bps
GGATGCAAGGGTTCGAATCCCTTAGCTCTCATTATTTTTTGCTTTTTCTCTTGAGGTCACATGATCGCAA
AATGGCAAATGGCACGTGAAGCTGTCGATATTGGGGAACTGTGGTGGTTGGCAAATGACTAATTAAGTTA
GTCAAGGCGCCATCCTCATGAAAACTGTGTAACATAATAACCGAAGTGTCGAAAAGGTGGCACCTTGTCC
AATTGAACACGCTCGATGAAAAAAATAAGATATATATAAGGTTAAGTAAAGCGTCTGTTAGAAAGGAAGT
TTTTCCTTTTTCTTGCTCTCTTGTCTTTTCATCTACTATTTCCTTCGTGTAATACAGGGTCGTCAGATAC
ATAGATACAATTCTATTACCCCCATCCATACACTCGAGATGATCTCTGATGAACAGTTGAACTCCTTGGC
CATCACCTTCGGTATTGTGATGATGACTTTAATTGTCATTTACCATGCTGTTGACTCCACCATGTCTCCT
AAGAACGGTGGATCTAGAACAAGTTTGTACAAAAAAGCTGAACGAGAAACGTAAAATGATATAAATATCA
ATATATTAAATTAGATTTTGCATAAAAAACAGACTACATAATACTGTAAAACACAACATATCCAGTCACT
ATGGCGGCCGCATTAGGCACCCCAGGCTTTACACTTTATGCTTCCGGCTCGTATAATGTGTGGATTTTGA
GTTAGGATCCGTCGAGATTTTCAGGAGCTAAGGAAGCTAAAATGGAGAAAAAAATCACTGGATATACCAC
CGTTGATATATCCCAATGGCATCGTAAAGAACATTTTGAGGCATTTCAGTCAGTTGCTCAATGTACCTAT
AACCAGACCGTTCAGCTGGATATTACGGCCTTTTTAAAGACCGTAAAGAAAAATAAGCACAAGTTTTATC
CGGCCTTTATTCACATTCTTGCCCGCCTGATGAATGCTCATCCGGAATTCCGTATGGCAATGAAAGACGG
TGAGCTGGTGATATGGGATAGTGTTCACCCTTGTTACACCGTTTTCCATGAGCAAACTGAAACGTTTTCA
TCGCTCTGGAGTGAATACCACGACGATTTCCGGCAGTTTCTACACATATATTCGCAAGATGTGGCGTGTT
ACGGTGAAAACCTGGCCTATTTCCCTAAAGGGTTTATTGAGAATATGTTTTTCGTCTCAGCCAATCCCTG
GGTGAGTTTCACCAGTTTTGATTTAAACGTGGCCAATATGGACAACTTCTTCGCCCCCGTTTTCACCATG
GGCAAATATTATACGCAAGGCGACAAGGTGCTGATGCCGCTGGCGATTCAGGTTCATCATGCCGTTTGTG
ATGGCTTCCATGTCGGCAGAATGCTTAATGAATTACAACAGTACTGCGATGAGTGGGCAGGCGGGGCGTA
AACGCGTGGATCCGGCTTACTAAAAGCCAGATAACAGTATGCGTATTTGCGCGCTGATTTTTGCGGTATA
AGAATATATACTGATATGTATACCCGAAGTATGTCAAAAAGAGGTATGCTATGAAGCAGCGTATTACAGT
GACAGTTGACAGCGACAGCTATCAGTTGCTCAAGGCATATATGATGTCAATATCTCCGGTCTGGTAAGCA
CAACCATGCAGAATGAAGCCCGTCGTCTGCGTGCCGAACGCTGGAAAGCGGAAAATCAGGAAGGGATGGC
TGAGGTCGCCCGGTTTATTGAAATGAACGGCTCTTTTGCTGACGAGAACAGGGGCTGGTGAAATGCAGTT
TAAGGTTTACACCTATAAAAGAGAGAGCCGTTATCGTCTGTTTGTGGATGTACAGAGTGATATTATTGAC
ACGCCCGGGCGACGGATGGTGATCCCCCTGGCCAGTGCACGTCTGCTGTCAGATAAAGTCTCCCGTGAAC
TTTACCCGGTGGTGCATATCGGGGATGAAAGCTGGCGCATGATGACCACCGATATGGCCAGTGTGCCGGT
CTCCGTTATCGGGGAAGAAGTGGCTGATCTCAGCCACCGCGAAAATGACATCAAAAACGCCATTAACCTG
ATGTTCTGGGGAATATAAATGTCAGGCTCCCTTATACACAGCCAGTCTGCAGGTCGACCATAGTGACTGG
ATATGTTGTGTTTTACAGCATTATGTAGTCTGTTTTTTATGCAAAATCTAATTTAATATATTGATATTTA
TATCATTTTACGTTTCTCGTTCAGCTTTCTTGTACAAAGTGGTGATTGGTGGTGGCGGATCCGGTGGAGG
TGGATCAGGTATCCCTCCAGATCAACAAAGATTGATCTTTGCCGGTAAGCAGCTAGAAGACGGTAGAACG
CTGTCTGATTACAACATTCAGAAGGAGTCCACCTTACATCTTGTGCTAAGGCTAAGAGGTGGTATGCACA
GATCAGCTTGCGGCCGCATGGCAGGCCTTGCGCAACACGATGAAGCCGTGGACAACAAATTCAACAAAGA
ACAACAAAACGCGTTCTATGAGATCTTACATTTACCTAACTTAAACGAAGAACAACGAAACGCCTTCATC
CAAAGTTTAAAAGATGACCCAAGCCAAAGCGCTAACCTTTTAGCAGAAGCTAAAAAGCTAAATGATGCTC
AGGCGCCGAAAGTAGACAACAAATTCAACAAAGAACAACAAAACGCGTTCTATGAGATCTTACATTTACC
TAACTTAAACGAAGAACAACGAAACGCCTTCATCCAAAGTTTAAAAGATGACCCAAGCCAAAGCGCTAAC
CTTTTAGCAGAAGCTAAAAAGCTAAATGATGCTCAGGCGCCGAAAGTAGACGCGAGCGGCCGCATGAAAG
CGTTAACGGCCAGGCAACAAGAGGTGTTTGATCTCATCCGTGATCACATCAGCCAGACAGGTATGCCGCC
GACGCGTGCGGAAATCGCGCAGCGTTTGGGGTTCCGTTCCCCAAACGCGGCTGAAGAACATCTGAAGGCG
CTGGCACGCAAAGGCGTTATTGAAATTGTTTCCGGCGCATCACGCGGGATCCGTCTGTTGCAGGAAGAGG
AAGAAGGGTTGCCGCTGGTAGGTCGTGTGGCTGCCGGTGAACCACTTCTGGCGCAACAGCATATTGAAGG
TCATTATCAGGTCGACCCTTCCTTATTCAAGCCGAATGCTGATTTCCTGCTGCGCGTCAGCGGGATGTCG
ATGAAAGATATCGGCATTATGGATGGTGACTTGCTGGCAGTGCATAAAACTCAGGATGTACGTAACGGTC
AGGTCGTTGTCGCACGTATTGATGACGAGGTTACCGTTAAGCGCCTGAAAAAACAGGGCAATAAAGTCGA
ACTGTTGCCAGAAAATAGCGAGTTTAAACCAATTGTCGTAGATCTTCGTCAGCAGAGCTTCACCATTGAA
GGGCTGGCGGTTGGGGTTATTCGCAACGGCGACTGGCTGGAATTCCCGGGGATCTGGGCCCCCCCGACCG
ATGTCAGCCTGGGGGACGAGCTCCACTTAGACGGCGAGGACGTGGCGATGGCGCATGCCGACGCGCTAGA
CGATTTCGATCTGGACATGTTGGGGGACGGGGATTCCCCGGGTCCGGGATTTACCCCCCACGACTCCGCC
CCCTACGGCGCTCTGGATATGGCCGACTTCGAGTTTGAGCAGATGTTTACCGATGCCCTTGGAATTGACG
AGTACGGTGGGTAGGGGGCGCGACCGGACCCGCATCCCCCGTCTGGGTTTTCCCCTCCCGTCCCCGGTTC
GTATCCACAATAAACACGAGCACATACATTACAAAAACCTGCGGTTGTCGTCTGATTATTTGGTGGATCC
GGGGGAGATGGGGGAGGCTAACTGAAACACGGAAGGAGACAATACCGGAAGGAACCCGCGCTATGACGGC
AATAAAAAGACAGAATAAAACGCACGGGTGTTGGGTCGTTTGTTCATAAACGCGGGGTTCGGTCCCAGGG
CTGGCACTCTGTCGATACCCCACCGAGACCCCATTGGGGCCAATACGCCCGCGTTTCTTCCTTTTCCCCA
CCCCACCCCCCAAGTTCGGGTGAAGGCCCAGGGCTCGCAGCCAACGTCGGGGCGGCAGGCCCTGCCATAG
CCACTGGCCCCGTGGGTTAGGGACGGGGTCCCCCATGGGGAATGGTTTATGGTTCGTGGGGGTTATTATT
TTGGGCGTTGCGTGGGGTCAGGTCCACGACCCAAGCTGGCCGCCACCGCGGTGGAGCTCCAATTCGCCCT
ATAGTGAGTCGTATTACAATTCACTGGCCGTCGTTTTACAACGTCGTGACTGGGAAAACCCTGGCGTTAC
CCAACTTAATCGCCTTGCAGCACATCCCCCTTTCGCCAGCTGGCGTAATAGCGAAGAGGCCCGCACCGAT
CGCCCTTCCCAACAGTTGCGCAGCCTGAATGGCGAATGGCGCCTGATGCGGTATTTTCTCCTTACGCATC
TGTGCGGTATTTCACACCGCATAATCGCTGGGCCATTCTCATGAAGAATATCTTGAATTTATTGTCATAT
TACTAGTTGGTGTGGAAGTCCTAATATCGGTGATCAATATAGTGGTTGACATGCTGGCTAGTCAACATTG
AGCCTTTTGATCATGCAAATATATTACGGTATTTTACAATCAAATATCAAACTTAACTATTGACTTTATA
ACTTATTTAGGTGGTAACATTCTTATAAAAAAGAAAAAAATTACTGCAAAACAGTACTAGCTTTTAACTT
GTATCCTAGGTTATCTATGCTGTCTCACCATAGAGAATATTACCTATTTCAGAATGTATGTCCATGATTC
GCCGGGTAAATACATATAATACACAAATCTGGCTTAATAAAGTCTATAATATATCTCATAAAGAAGTGCT
AAATTGGCTAGTGCTATATATTTTTAAGAAAATTTCTTTTGACTAAGTCCATATCGACTTTGTAAAAGTT
CACATTAGCATACATATATTACACGAGCCAGAAATAGTAACTTTTGCCTAAATCACAAATTGCAAAATTT
AATTGCTTGCAAAAGGTCACATGCTTATAATCAACTTTTTTAAAAATTTAAAATACTTTTTTATTTTTTA
TTTTTAAACATAAATGAAATAATTTATTTATTGTTTATGATTACCGAAACATAAAACCTGCTCAAGAAAA
AGAAACTGTTTTGTCCTTGGAAAAAAAGCACTACCTAGGAGCGGCCAAAATGCCGAGGCTTTCATAGCTT
AAACTCTTTACAGAAAATAGGCATTATAGATCAGTTCGAGTTTTCTTATTCTTCCTTCCGGTTTTATCGT
CACAGTTTTACAGTAAATAAGTATCACCTCTTAGAGTTCGATGATAAGCTGTCAAACATGAGAATTAATT
CCACATGTTAAAATAGTGAAGGAGCATGTTCGGCACACAGTGGACCGAACGTGGGGTAAGTGCACTAGGG
TCCGGTTAAACGGATCTCGCATTGATGAGGCAACGCTAATTATCAACATATAGATTGTTATCTATCTGCA
TGAACACGAAATCTTTACTTGACGACTTGAGGCTGATGGTGTTTATGCAAAGAAACCACTGTGTTTAATA
TGTGTCACTGTTTGATATTACTGTCAGCGTAGAAGATAATAGTAAAAGCGGTTAATAAGTGTATTTGAGA
TAAGTGTGATAAAGTTTTTACAGCGAAAAGACGATAAATACAAGAAAATGATTACGAGGATACGGAGAGA
GGTATGTACATGTGTATTTATATACTAAGCTGCCGGCGGTTGTTTGCAAGACCGAGAAAAGGCTAGCAAG
AATCGGGTCATTGTAGCGTATGCGCCTGTGAACATTCTCTTCAACAAGTTTGATTCCATTGCGGTGAAAT
GGTAAAAGTCAACCCCCTGCGATGTATATTTTCCTGTACAATCAATCAAAAAGCCAAATGATTTAGCATT
ATCTTTACATCTTGTTATTTTACAGATTTTATGTTTAGATCTTTTATGCTTGCTTTTCAAAAGGCTTGCA
GGCAAGTGCACAAACAATACTTAAATAAATACTACTCAGTAATAACCTATTTCTTAGCATTTTTGACGAA
ATTTGCTATTTTGTTAGAGTCTTTTACACCATTTGTCTCCACACCTCCGCTTACATCAACACCAATAACG
CCATTTAATCTAAGCGCATCACCAACATTTTCTGGCGTCAGTCCACCAGCTAACATAAAATGTAAGCTCT
CGGGGCTCTCTTGCCTTCCAACCCAGTCAGAAATCGAGTTCCAATCCAAAAGTTCACCTGTCCCACCTGC
TTCTGAATCAAACAAGGGAATAAACGAATGAGGTTTCTGTGAAGCTGCACTGAGTAGTATGTTGCAGTCT
TTTGGAAATACGAGTCTTTTAATAACTGGCAAACCGAGGAACTCTTGGTATTCTTGCCACGACTCATCTC
CATGCAGTTGGACGATCGATGATAAGCTGTCAAACATGAGAATTAATTCTACCCTATGAACATATTCCAT
TTTGTAATTTCGTGTCGTTTCTATTATGAATTTCATTTATAAAGTTTATGTACAAATATCATAAAAAAAG
AGAATCTTTTTAAGCAAGGATTTTCTTAACTTCTTCGGCGACAGCATCACCGACTTCGGTGGTACTGTTG
GAACCACCTAAATCACCAGTTCTGATACCTGCATCCAAAACCTTTTTAACTGCATCTTCAATGGCCTTAC
CTTCTTCAGGCAAGTTCAATGACAATTTCAACATCATTGCAGCAGACAAGATAGTGGCGATAGGGTTGAC
CTTATTCTTTGGCAAATCTGGAGCAGAACCGTGGCATGGTTCGTACAAACCAAATGCGGTGTTCTTGTCT
GGCAAAGAGGCCAAGGACGCAGATGGCAACAAACCCAAGGAACCTGGGATAACGGAGGCTTCATCGGAGA
TGATATCACCAAACATGTTGCTGGTGATTATAATACCATTTAGGTGGGTTGGGTTCTTAACTAGGATCAT
GGCGGCAGAATCAATCAATTGATGTTGAACCTTCAATGTAGGAAATTCGTTCTTGATGGTTTCCTCCACA
GTTTTTCTCCATAATCTTGAAGAGGCCAAAACATTAGCTTTATCCAAGGACCAAATAGGCAATGGTGGCT
CATGTTGTAGGGCCATGAAAGCGGCCATTCTTGTGATTCTTTGCACTTCTGGAACGGTGTATTGTTCACT
ATCCCAAGCGACACCATCACCATCGTCTTCCTTTCTCTTACCAAAGTAAATACCTCCCACTAATTCTCTG
ACAACAACGAAGTCAGTACCTTTAGCAAATTGTGGCTTGATTGGAGATAAGTCTAAAAGAGAGTCGGATG
CAAAGTTACATGGTCTTAAGTTGGCGTACAATTGAAGTTCTTTACGGATTTTTAGTAAACCTTGTTCAGG
TCTAACACTACCTGTACCCCATTTAGGACCACCCACAGCACCTAACAAAACGGCATCAGCCTTCTTGGAG
GCTTCCAGCGCCTCATCTGGAAGTGGAACACCTGTAGCATCGATAGCAGCACCACCAATTAAATGATTTT
CGAAATCGAACTTGACATTGGAACGAACATCAGAAATAGCTTTAAGAACCTTAATGGCTTCGGCTGTGAT
TTCTTGACCAACGTGGTCACCTGGCAAAACGACGATCTTCTTAGGGGCAGACATTAGAATGGTATATCCT
TGAAATATATATATATATTGCTGAAATGTAAAAGGTAAGAAAAGTTAGAAAGTAAGACGATTGCTAACCA
CCTATTGGAAAAAACAATAGGTCCTTAAATAATATTGTCAACTTCAAGTATTGTGATGCAAGCATTTAGT
CATGAACGCTTCTCTATTCTATATGAAAAGCCGGTTCCGGCGCTCTCACCTTTCCTTTTTCTCCCAATTT
TTCAGTTGAAAAAGGTATATGCGTCAGGCGACCTCTGAAATTAACAAAAAATTTCCAGTCATCGAATTTG
ATTCTGTGCGATAGCGCCCCTGTGTGTTCTCGTTATGTTGAGGAAAAAAATAATGGTTGCTAAGAGATTC
GAACTCTTGCATCTTACGATACCTGAGTATTCCCACAGTTAATTCTTGAAGACGAAAGGGCCTCGTGATA
CGCCTATTTTTATAGGTTAATGTCATGATAATAATGGTTTCTTAGACGTCAGGTGGCACTTTTCGGGGAA
ATGTGCGCGGAACCCCTATTTGTTTATTTTTCTAAATACATTCAAATATGTATCCGCTCATGAGACAATA
ACCCTGATAAATGCTTCAATAATATTGAAAAAGGAAGAGTATGAGTATTCAACATTTCCGTGTCGCCCTT
ATTCCCTTTTTTGCGGCATTTTGCCTTCCTGTTTTTGCTCACCCAGAAACGCTGGTGAAAGTAAAAGATG
CTGAAGATCAGTTGGGTGCACGAGTGGGTTACATCGAACTGGATCTCAACAGCGGTAAGATCCTTGAGAG
TTTTCGCCCCGAAGAACGTTTTCCAATGATGAGCACTTTTAAAGTTCTGCTATGTGGCGCGGTATTATCC
CGTATTGACGCCGGGCAAGAGCAACTCGGTCGCCGCATACACTATTCTCAGAATGACTTGGTTGAGTACT
CACCAGTCACAGAAAAGCATCTTACGGATGGCATGACAGTAAGAGAATTATGCAGTGCTGCCATAACCAT
GAGTGATAACACTGCGGCCAACTTACTTCTGACAACGATCGGAGGACCGAAGGAGCTAACCGCTTTTTTG
CACAACATGGGGGATCATGTAACTCGCCTTGATCGTTGGGAACCGGAGCTGAATGAAGCCATACCAAACG
ACGAGCGTGACACCACGATGCCTGTAGCAATGGCAACAACGTTGCGCAAACTATTAACTGGCGAACTACT
TACTCTAGCTTCCCGGCAACAATTAATAGACTGGATGGAGGCGGATAAAGTTGCAGGACCACTTCTGCGC
TCGGCCCTTCCGGCTGGCTGGTTTATTGCTGATAAATCTGGAGCCGGTGAGCGTGGGTCTCGCGGTATCA
TTGCAGCACTGGGGCCAGATGGTAAGCCCTCCCGTATCGTAGTTATCTACACGACGGGGAGTCAGGCAAC
TATGGATGAACGAAATAGACAGATCGCTGAGATAGGTGCCTCACTGATTAAGCATTGGTAACTGTCAGAC
CAAGTTTACTCATATATACTTTAGATTGATTTAAAACTTCATTTTTAATTTAAAAGGATCTAGGTGAAGA
TCCTTTTTGATAATCTCATGACCAAAATCCCTTAACGTGAGTTTTCGTTCCACTGAGCGTCAGACCCCGT
AGAAAAGATCAAAGGATCTTCTTGAGATCCTTTTTTTCTGCGCGTAATCTGCTGCTTGCAAACAAAAAAA
CCACCGCTACCAGCGGTGGTTTGTTTGCCGGATCAAGAGCTACCAACTCTTTTTCCGAAGGTAACTGGCT
TCAGCAGAGCGCAGATACCAAATACTGTTCTTCTAGTGTAGCCGTAGTTAGGCCACCACTTCAAGAACTC
TGTAGCACCGCCTACATACCTCGCTCTGCTAATCCTGTTACCAGTGGCTGCTGCCAGTGGCGATAAGTCG
TGTCTTACCGGGTTGGACTCAAGACGATAGTTACCGGATAAGGCGCAGCGGTCGGGCTGAACGGGGGGTT
CGTGCACACAGCCCAGCTTGGAGCGAACGACCTACACCGAACTGAGATACCTACAGCGTGAGCTATGAGA
AAGCGCCACGCTTCCCGAAGGGAGAAAGGCGGACAGGTATCCGGTAAGCGGCAGGGTCGGAACAGGAGAG
CGCACGAGGGAGCTTCCAGGGGGAAACGCCTGGTATCTTTATAGTCCTGTCGGGTTTCGCCACCTCTGAC
TTGAGCGTCGATTTTTGTGATGCTCGTCAGGGGGGCGGAGCCTATGGAAAAACGCCAGCAACGCGGCCTT
TTTACGGTTCCTGGCCTTTTGCTGGCCTTTTGCTCACATGTTCTTTCCTGCGTTATCCCCTGATTCTGTG
GATAACCGTATTACCGCCTTTGAGTGAGCTGATACCGCTCGCCGCAGCCGAACGACCGAGCGCAGCGAGT
CAGTGAGCGAGGAAGCGGAAGAGCGCCCAATACGCAAACCGCCTCTCCCCGCGCGTTGGCCGATTCATTA
ATGCAGCTGGCACGACAGGTTTCCCGACTGGAAAGCGGGCAGTGAGCGCAACGCAATTAATGTGAGTTAG
CTCACTCATTAGGCACCCCAGGCTTTACACTTTATGCTTCCGGCTCGTATGTTGTGTGGAATTGTGAGCG
GATAACAATTTCACACAGGAAACAGCTATGACCATGATTACGCCAAGCTCGAAATTAACCCTCACTAAAG
GGAACAAAAGCTGGGTACC
Features (pLannotate 1.2.2; 34 found; start..end, strand, type, name):
     32..382     +  promoter       MET17 promoter: S. cerevisiae MET17; expression is repressed by methionine; MET15; MET25
    389..496     +  CDS            OST4: OST4_YEAST - Experimental evidence at protein level: Swiss-Prot protein existence level 1. Subunit of the oligosaccharyl transferase (OST) complex that catalyzes the initial transfer of a defined glycan (Glc(3)Man(9)GlcNAc(2) in eukaryotes) from the lipid carrier dolichol- pyrophosphate to an asparagine residue within an Asn-X-Ser/Thr consensus motif in nascent polypeptide chains, the first step in protein N-glycosylation. N-glycosylation occurs cotranslationally and the complex associates with the Sec61 complex at the channel-forming translocon complex that mediates protein translocation acro
    509..633     +  protein_bind   attR1: mutant version of attR; recombination site for the Gateway® LR reaction LR Clonase™
    658..688     +  promoter       lac UV5 promoter: E. coli lac promoter with an "up" mutation
    712..741     +  promoter       cat promoter (fragment): promoter of the E. coli cat gene encoding chloramphenicol acetyltransferase
    742..1423    +  CDS            CmR (fragment): chloramphenicol acetyltransferase confers resistance to chloramphenicol
   1580..1738    +  CDS            ccdA (fragment): CCDA_ECO57 - Also known as H, letA. Experimental evidence at protein level: Swiss-Prot protein existence level 1. Antitoxin component of a type II toxin-antitoxin (TA) system which inhibits the post-segregational killing (PSK) of plasmid-free cells, also referred to as a plasmid addiction system. Binds to and blocks the activity of CcdB; will also remove bound CcdB protein from the CcdB-GyrA complex by forming a CcdA-CcdB complex, a process termed rejuvenation. Functions as a transcriptional corepressor for the ccdAB operon, repression also requires CcdB (By similarity). From Escherichia coli
   1743..2045    +  CDS            ccdB: CCDB_ECOLI - Also known as G, letB, letD. Experimental evidence at protein level: Swiss-Prot protein existence level 1. Toxic component of a type II toxin-antitoxin (TA) system, functioning in plasmid maintainence. Responsible for the post- segregational killing (PSK) of plasmid-free cells, also referred to as a plasmid addiction system. Half-life of over 2 hours. Cell killing by CcdB is accompanied by filamentation, defects in chromosome and plasmid segregation, defects in cell division, formation of anucleate cells, decreased DNA synthesis and plasmid loss. Interferes with the activity of DN
   2089..2210    -  protein_bind   attR3: mutant version of attR; recombination site for the Gateway® LR reaction LR Clonase™
   2192..2212    -  protein_bind   attB2: mutant version of attB; core recombination site for the Gateway® BP reaction BP Clonase™
   2247..2373    +  CDS            ubiquitin (fragment): Saccharomyces cerevisiae ubiquitin
   2428..2601    +  CDS            ProtA: IgG-binding unit of Staphylococcus aureus protein A
   2605..2775    +  CDS            ProtA: IgG-binding unit of Staphylococcus aureus protein A
   2794..3399    +  CDS            lexA: LEXA_ECOLI - Also known as exrA, spr, tsl, umuA. Experimental evidence at protein level: Swiss-Prot protein existence level 1. Represses a number of genes involved in the response to DNA damage (SOS response), including recA and lexA. Binds to the 16 bp palindromic sequence 5'-CTGTATATATATACAG-3'. In the presence of single- stranded DNA, RecA interacts with LexA causing an autocatalytic cleavage which disrupts the DNA-binding part of LexA, leading to derepression of the SOS regulon and eventually DNA repair. Implicated in hydroxy radical-mediated cell death induced by hydroxyurea treatment (Pu
   3418..3651    +  CDS            VP16 AD: transcriptional activation domain of herpes simplex virus protein VP16 (Triezenberg et al., 1988; Cousens et al., 1989); UL48
   3847..3895    +  polyA_signal   HSV TK poly(A) signal: herpes simplex virus thymidine kinase polyadenylation signal (Cole and Stacy, 1985)
   3986..4002    -  polyA_signal   bGH poly(A) signal (fragment): bovine growth hormone polyadenylation signal
   4168..4189    -  misc_feature   MCS (fragment): pBluescript multiple cloning site
   4198..4216    -  promoter       T7 promoter: promoter for bacteriophage T7 RNA polymerase
   4219..4376    +  CDS            lacZα (fragment): LacZα fragment of β-galactosidase; lacZ fragment
   4382..4433    -  misc_feature   bom (fragment): basis of mobility region from pBR322
   4438..4548    +  CDS            RMD1 (fragment): RMD1_YEAST - Experimental evidence at protein level: Swiss-Prot protein existence level 1. Required for sporulation where it is believed to have a role in meiotic nuclear division. From Saccharomyces cerevisiae (strain ATCC 204508 / S288c) (Baker's yeast).
   4996..6158    -  misc_feature   CEN/ARS: S. cerevisiae CEN4 centromere fused to the autonomously replicating sequence ARS1/ARS416
   6385..6403    -  promoter       tet promoter (fragment): E. coli promoter for tetracycline efflux protein gene
   6523..7614    -  CDS            LEU2: LEU3_YEAST - Experimental evidence at protein level: Swiss-Prot protein existence level 1. Catalyzes the oxidation of 3-carboxy-2-hydroxy-4- methylpentanoate (3-isopropylmalate) to 3-carboxy-4-methyl-2- oxopentanoate. The product decarboxylates to 4-methyl-2 oxopentanoate. From Saccharomyces cerevisiae (strain ATCC 204508 / S288c) (Baker's yeast).
   7615..8020    -  promoter       LEU2 promoter: S. cerevisiae LEU2
   8126..8230    +  promoter       AmpR promoter: bla
   8231..9091    +  CDS            AmpR: β-lactamase; bla; confers resistance to ampicillin, carbenicillin, and related antibiotics
   9262..9850    +  rep_origin     ori: high-copy-number ColE1/pMB1/pBR322/pUC origin of replication
  10033..10125   +  CDS            lacI (fragment): lac repressor; lacI; The lac repressor binds to the lac operator to inhibit transcription in E. coli. This inhibition can be relieved by adding lactose or isopropyl-β-D-thiogalactopyranoside (IPTG).
  10138..10159   +  protein_bind   CAP binding site: CAP binding activates transcription in the presence of cAMP. E. coli catabolite activator protein
  10174..10204   +  promoter       lac promoter: promoter for the E. coli lac operon
  10212..10228   +  protein_bind   lac operator: The lac repressor binds to the lac operator to inhibit transcription in E. coli. This inhibition can be relieved by adding lactose or isopropyl-β-D-thiogalactopyranoside (IPTG). lac repressor encoded by lacI
  10273..10291   +  promoter       T3 promoter: promoter for bacteriophage T3 RNA polymerase
