>Addgene plasmid #105082 | pMetOYC-Dest | addgene full sequence | sequence record 203614 | Addgene NGS Result
GGATGCAAGGGTTCGAATCCCTTAGCTCTCATTATTTTTTGCTTTTTCTCTTGAGGTCACATGATCGCAA
AATGGCAAATGGCACGTGAAGCTGTCGATATTGGGGAACTGTGGTGGTTGGCAAATGACTAATTAAGTTA
GTCAAGGCGCCATCCTCATGAAAACTGTGTAACATAATAACCGAAGTGTCGAAAAGGTGGCACCTTGTCC
AATTGAACACGCTCGATGAAAAAAATAAGATATATATAAGGTTAAGTAAAGCGTCTGTTAGAAAGGAAGT
TTTTCCTTTTTCTTGCTCTCTTGTCTTTTCATCTACTATTTCCTTCGTGTAATACAGGGTCGTCAGATAC
ATAGATACAATTCTATTACCCCCATCCATACACTCGAGATGATCTCTGATGAACAGTTGAACTCCTTGGC
CATCACCTTCGGTATTGTGATGATGACTTTAATTGTCATTTACCATGCTGTTGACTCCACCATGTCTCCT
AAGAACGGTGGATCTAGAACAAGTTTGTACAAAAAAGCTGAACGAGAAACGTAAAATGATATAAATATCA
ATATATTAAATTAGATTTTGCATAAAAAACAGACTACATAATACTGTAAAACACAACATATCCAGTCACT
ATGGCGGCCGCATTAGGCACCCCAGGCTTTACACTTTATGCTTCCGGCTCGTATAATGTGTGGATTTTGA
GTTAGGATCCGTCGAGATTTTCAGGAGCTAAGGAAGCTAAAATGGAGAAAAAAATCACTGGATATACCAC
CGTTGATATATCCCAATGGCATCGTAAAGAACATTTTGAGGCATTTCAGTCAGTTGCTCAATGTACCTAT
AACCAGACCGTTCAGCTGGATATTACGGCCTTTTTAAAGACCGTAAAGAAAAATAAGCACAAGTTTTATC
CGGCCTTTATTCACATTCTTGCCCGCCTGATGAATGCTCATCCGGAATTCCGTATGGCAATGAAAGACGG
TGAGCTGGTGATATGGGATAGTGTTCACCCTTGTTACACCGTTTTCCATGAGCAAACTGAAACGTTTTCA
TCGCTCTGGAGTGAATACCACGACGATTTCCGGCAGTTTCTACACATATATTCGCAAGATGTGGCGTGTT
ACGGTGAAAACCTGGCCTATTTCCCTAAAGGGTTTATTGAGAATATGTTTTTCGTCTCAGCCAATCCCTG
GGTGAGTTTCACCAGTTTTGATTTAAACGTGGCCAATATGGACAACTTCTTCGCCCCCGTTTTCACCATG
GGCAAATATTATACGCAAGGCGACAAGGTGCTGATGCCGCTGGCGATTCAGGTTCATCATGCCGTTTGTG
ATGGCTTCCATGTCGGCAGAATGCTTAATGAATTACAACAGTACTGCGATGAGTGGCAGGGCGGGGCGTA
AACGCGTGGATCCGGCTTACTAAAAGCCAGATAACAGTATGCGTATTTGCGCGCTGATTTTTGCGGTATA
AGAATATATACTGATATGTATACCCGAAGTATGTCAAAAAGAGGTATGCTATGAAGCAGCGTATTACAGT
GACAGTTGACAGCGACAGCTATCAGTTGCTCAAGGCATATATGATGTCAATATCTCCGGTCTGGTAAGCA
CAACCATGCAGAATGAAGCCCGTCGTCTGCGTGCCGAACGCTGGAAAGCGGAAAATCAGGAAGGGATGGC
TGAGGTCGCCCGGTTTATTGAAATGAACGGCTCTTTTGCTGACGAGAACAGGGGCTGGTGAAATGCAGTT
TAAGGTTTACACCTATAAAAGAGAGAGCCGTTATCGTCTGTTTGTGGATGTACAGAGTGATATTATTGAC
ACGCCCGGGCGACGGATGGTGATCCCCCTGGCCAGTGCACGTCTGCTGTCAGATAAAGTCTCCCGTGAAC
TTTACCCGGTGGTGCATATCGGGGATGAAAGCTGGCGCATGATGACCACCGATATGGCCAGTGTGCCGGT
CTCCGTTATCGGGGAAGAAGTGGCTGATCTCAGCCACCGCGAAAATGACATCAAAAACGCCATTAACCTG
ATGTTCTGGGGAATATAAATGTCAGGCTCCCTTATACACAGCCAGTCTGCAGGTCGACCATAGTGACTGG
ATATGTTGTGTTTTACAGTATTATGTAGTCTGTTTTTTATGCAAAATCTAATTTAATATATTGATATTTA
TATCATTTTACGTTTCTCGTTCAGCTTTCTTGTACAAAGTGGTGATTGGTGGTGGCGGATCCGGTGGAGG
TGGATCAGGTATCCCTCCAGATCAACAAAGATTGATCTTTGCCGGTAAGCAGCTAGAAGACGGTAGAACG
CTGTCTGATTACAACATTCAGAAGGAGTCCACCTTACATCTTGTGCTAAGGCTAAGAGGTGGTATGCACA
GATCAGCTTGCGGCCGCATGGCAGGCCTTGCGCAACACGATGAAGCCGTGGACAACAAATTCAACAAAGA
ACAACAAAACGCGTTCTATGAGATCTTACATTTACCTAACTTAAACGAAGAACAACGAAACGCCTTCATC
CAAAGTTTAAAAGATGACCCAAGCCAAAGCGCTAACCTTTTAGCAGAAGCTAAAAAGCTAAATGATGCTC
AGGCGCCGAAAGTAGACAACAAATTCAACAAAGAACAACAAAACGCGTTCTATGAGATCTTACATTTACC
TAACTTAAACGAAGAACAACGAAACGCCTTCATCCAAAGTTTAAAAGATGACCCAAGCCAAAGCGCTAAC
CTTTTAGCAGAAGCTAAAAAGCTAAATGATGCTCAGGCGCCGAAAGTAGACGCGAGCGGCCGCATGAAAG
CGTTAACGGCCAGGCAACAAGAGGTGTTTGATCTCATCCGTGATCACATCAGCCAGACAGGTATGCCGCC
GACGCGTGCGGAAATCGCGCAGCGTTTGGGGTTCCGTTCCCCAAACGCGGCTGAAGAACATCTGAAGGCG
CTGGCACGCAAAGGCGTTATTGAAATTGTTTCCGGCGCATCACGCGGGATCCGTCTGTTGCAGGAAGAGG
AAGAAGGGTTGCCGCTGGTAGGTCGTGTGGCTGCCGGTGAACCACTTCTGGCGCAACAGCATATTGAAGG
TCATTATCAGGTCGACCCTTCCTTATTCAAGCCGAATGCTGATTTCCTGCTGCGCGTCAGCGGGATGTCG
ATGAAAGATATCGGCATTATGGATGGTGACTTGCTGGCAGTGCATAAAACTCAGGATGTACGTAACGGTC
AGGTCGTTGTCGCACGTATTGATGACGAGGTTACCGTTAAGCGCCTGAAAAAACAGGGCAATAAAGTCGA
ACTGTTGCCAGAAAATAGCGAGTTTAAACCAATTGTCGTAGATCTTCGTCAGCAGAGCTTCACCATTGAA
GGGCTGGCGGTTGGGGTTATTCGCAACGGCGACTGGCTGGAATTCCCGGGGATCTGGGCCCCCCCGACCG
ATGTCAGCCTGGGGGACGAGCTCCACTTAGACGGCGAGGACGTGGCGATGGCGCATGCCGACGCGCTAGA
CGATTTCGATCTGGACATGTTGGGGGACGGGGATTCCCCGGGTCCGGGATTTACCCCCCACGACTCCGCC
CCCTACGGCGCTCTGGATATGGCCGACTTCGAGTTTGAGCAGATGTTTACCGATGCCCTTGGAATTGACG
AGTACGGTGGGTAGGGGGCGCGACCGGACCCGCATCCCCCGTCTGGGTTTTCCCCTCCCGTCCCCGGTTC
GTATCCACAATAAACACGAGCACATACATTACAAAAACCTGCGGTTGTCGTCTGATTATTTGGTGGATCC
GGGGGAGATGGGGGAGGCTAACTGAAACACGGAAGGAGACAATACCGGAAGGAACCCGCGCTATGACGGC
AATAAAAAGACAGAATAAAACGCACGGGTGTTGGGTCGTTTGTTCATAAACGCGGGGTTCGGTCCCAGGG
CTGGCACTCTGTCGATACCCCACCGAGACCCCATTGGGGCCAATACGCCCGCGTTTCTTCCTTTTCCCCA
CCCCACCCCCCAAGTTCGGGTGAAGGCCCAGGGCTCGCAGCCAACGTCGGGGCGGCAGGCCCTGCCATAG
CCACTGGCCCCGTGGGTTAGGGACGGGGTCCCCCATGGGGAATGGTTTATGGTTCGTGGGGGTTATTATT
TTGGGCGTTGCGTGGGGTCAGGTCCACGACCCAAGCTGGCCGCCACCGCGGTGGAGCTCCAATTCGCCCT
ATAGTGAGTCGTATTACAATTCACTGGCCGTCGTTTTACAACGTCGTGACTGGGAAAACCCTGGCGTTAC
CCAACTTAATCGCCTTGCAGCACATCCCCCTTTCGCCAGCTGGCGTAATAGCGAAGAGGCCCGCACCGAT
CGCCCTTCCCAACAGTTGCGCAGCCTGAATGGCGAATGGCGCCTGATGCGGTATTTTCTCCTTACGCATC
TGTGCGGTATTTCACACCGCATAATCGCTGGGCCATTCTCATGAAGAATATCTTGAATTTATTGTCATAT
TACTAGTTGGTGTGGAAGTCCTAATATCGGTGATCAATATAGTGGTTGACATGCTGGCTAGTCAACATTG
AGCCTTTTGATCATGCAAATATATTACGGTATTTTACAATCAAATATCAAACTTAACTATTGACTTTATA
ACTTATTTAGGTGGTAACATTCTTATAAAAAAGAAAAAAATTACTGCAAAACAGTACTAGCTTTTAACTT
GTATCCTAGGTTATCTATGCTGTCTCACCATAGAGAATATTACCTATTTCAGAATGTATGTCCATGATTC
GCCGGGTAAATACATATAATACACAAATCTGGCTTAATAAAGTCTATAATATATCTCATAAAGAAGTGCT
AAATTGGCTAGTGCTATATATTTTTAAGAAAATTTCTTTTGACTAAGTCCATATCGACTTTGTAAAAGTT
CACATTAGCATACATATATTACACGAGCCAGAAATAGTAACTTTTGCCTAAATCACAAATTGCAAAATTT
AATTGCTTGCAAAAGGTCACATGCTTATAATCAACTTTTTTAAAAATTTAAAATACTTTTTTATTTTTTA
TTTTTAAACATAAATGAAATAATTTATTTATTGTTTATGATTACCGAAACATAAAACCTGCTCAAGAAAA
AGAAACTGTTTTGTCCTTGGAAAAAAAGCACTACCTAGGAGCGGCCAAAATGCCGAGGCTTTCATAGCTT
AAACTCTTTACAGAAAATAGGCATTATAGATCAGTTCGAGTTTTCTTATTCTTCCTTCCGGTTTTATCGT
CACAGTTTTACAGTAAATAAGTATCACCTCTTAGAGTTCGATGATAAGCTGTCAAACATGAGAATTAATT
CCACATGTTAAAATAGTGAAGGAGCATGTTCGGCACACAGTGGACCGAACGTGGGGTAAGTGCACTAGGG
TCCGGTTAAACGGATCTCGCATTGATGAGGCAACGCTAATTATCAACATATAGATTGTTATCTATCTGCA
TGAACACGAAATCTTTACTTGACGACTTGAGGCTGATGGTGTTTATGCAAAGAAACCACTGTGTTTAATA
TGTGTCACTGTTTGATATTACTGTCAGCGTAGAAGATAATAGTAAAAGCGGTTAATAAGTGTATTTGAGA
TAAGTGTGATAAAGTTTTTACAGCGAAAAGACGATAAATACAAGAAAATGATTACGAGGATACGGAGAGA
GGTATGTACATGTGTATTTATATACTAAGCTGCCGGCGGTTGTTTGCAAGACCGAGAAAAGGCTAGCAAG
AATCGGGTCATTGTAGCGTATGCGCCTGTGAACATTCTCTTCAACAAGTTTGATTCCATTGCGGTGAAAT
GGTAAAAGTCAACCCCCTGCGATGTATATTTTCCTGTACAATCAATCAAAAAGCCAAATGATTTAGCATT
ATCTTTACATCTTGTTATTTTACAGATTTTATGTTTAGATCTTTTATGCTTGCTTTTCAAAAGGCTTGCA
GGCAAGTGCACAAACAATACTTAAATAAATACTACTCAGTAATAACCTATTTCTTAGCATTTTTGACGAA
ATTTGCTATTTTGTTAGAGTCTTTTACACCATTTGTCTCCACACCTCCGCTTACATCAACACCAATAACG
CCATTTAATCTAAGCGCATCACCAACATTTTCTGGCGTCAGTCCACCAGCTAACATAAAATGTAAGCTCT
CGGGGCTCTCTTGCCTTCCAACCCAGTCAGAAATCGAGTTCCAATCCAAAAGTTCACCTGTCCCACCTGC
TTCTGAATCAAACAAGGGAATAAACGAATGAGGTTTCTGTGAAGCTGCACTGAGTAGTATGTTGCAGTCT
TTTGGAAATACGAGTCTTTTAATAACTGGCAAACCGAGGAACTCTTGGTATTCTTGCCACGACTCATCTC
CATGCAGTTGGACGATCGATGATAAGCTGTCAAACATGAGAATTAATTCTACCCTATGAACATATTCCAT
TTTGTAATTTCGTGTCGTTTCTATTATGAATTTCATTTATAAAGTTTATGTACAAATATCATAAAAAAAG
AGAATCTTTTTAAGCAAGGATTTTCTTAACTTCTTCGGCGACAGCATCACCGACTTCGGTGGTACTGTTG
GAACCACCTAAATCACCAGTTCTGATACCTGCATCCAAAACCTTTTTAACTGCATCTTCAATGGCCTTAC
CTTCTTCAGGCAAGTTCAATGACAATTTCAACATCATTGCAGCAGACAAGATAGTGGCGATAGGGTTGAC
CTTATTCTTTGGCAAATCTGGAGCAGAACCGTGGCATGGTTCGTACAAACCAAATGCGGTGTTCTTGTCT
GGCAAAGAGGCCAAGGACGCAGATGGCAACAAACCCAAGGAACCTGGGATAACGGAGGCTTCATCGGAGA
TGATATCACCAAACATGTTGCTGGTGATTATAATACCATTTAGGTGGGTTGGGTTCTTAACTAGGATCAT
GGCGGCAGAATCAATCAATTGATGTTGAACCTTCAATGTAGGAAATTCGTTCTTGATGGTTTCCTCCACA
GTTTTTCTCCATAATCTTGAAGAGGCCAAAACATTAGCTTTATCCAAGGACCAAATAGGCAATGGTGGCT
CATGTTGTAGGGCCATGAAAGCGGCCATTCTTGTGATTCTTTGCACTTCTGGAACGGTGTATTGTTCACT
ATCCCAAGCGACACCATCACCATCGTCTTCCTTTCTCTTACCAAAGTAAATACCTCCCACTAATTCTCTG
ACAACAACGAAGTCAGTACCTTTAGCAAATTGTGGCTTGATTGGAGATAAGTCTAAAAGAGAGTCGGATG
CAAAGTTACATGGTCTTAAGTTGGCGTACAATTGAAGTTCTTTACGGATTTTTAGTAAACCTTGTTCAGG
TCTAACACTACCTGTACCCCATTTAGGACCACCCACAGCACCTAACAAAACGGCATCAGCCTTCTTGGAG
GCTTCCAGCGCCTCATCTGGAAGTGGAACACCTGTAGCATCGATAGCAGCACCACCAATTAAATGATTTT
CGAAATCGAACTTGACATTGGAACGAACATCAGAAATAGCTTTAAGAACCTTAATGGCTTCGGCTGTGAT
TTCTTGACCAACGTGGTCACCTGGCAAAACGACGATCTTCTTAGGGGCAGACATTAGAATGGTATATCCT
TGAAATATATATATATATTGCTGAAATGTAAAAGGTAAGAAAAGTTAGAAAGTAAGACGATTGCTAACCA
CCTATTGGAAAAAACAATAGGTCCTTAAATAATATTGTCAACTTCAAGTATTGTGATGCAAGCATTTAGT
CATGAACGCTTCTCTATTCTATATGAAAAGCCGGTTCCGGCGCTCTCACCTTTCCTTTTTCTCCCAATTT
TTCAGTTGAAAAAGGTATATGCGTCAGGCGACCTCTGAAATTAACAAAAAATTTCCAGTCATCGAATTTG
ATTCTGTGCGATAGCGCCCCTGTGTGTTCTCGTTATGTTGAGGAAAAAAATAATGGTTGCTAAGAGATTC
GAACTCTTGCATCTTACGATACCTGAGTATTCCCACAGTTAATTCTTGAAGACGAAAGGGCCTCGTGATA
CGCCTATTTTTATAGGTTAATGTCATGATAATAATGGTTTCTTAGACGTCAGGTGGCACTTTTCGGGGAA
ATGTGCGCGGAACCCCTATTTGTTTATTTTTCTAAATACATTCAAATATGTATCCGCTCATGAGACAATA
ACCCTGATAAATGCTTCAATAATATTGAAAAAGGAAGAGTATGAGTATTCAACATTTCCGTGTCGCCCTT
ATTCCCTTTTTTGCGGCATTTTGCCTTCCTGTTTTTGCTCACCCAGAAACGCTGGTGAAAGTAAAAGATG
CTGAAGATCAGTTGGGTGCACGAGTGGGTTACATCGAACTGGATCTCAACAGCGGTAAGATCCTTGAGAG
TTTTCGCCCCGAAGAACGTTTTCCAATGATGAGCACTTTTAAAGTTCTGCTATGTGGCGCGGTATTATCC
CGTATTGACGCCGGGCAAGAGCAACTCGGTCGCCGCATACACTATTCTCAGAATGACTTGGTTGAGTACT
CACCAGTCACAGAAAAGCATCTTACGGATGGCATGACAGTAAGAGAATTATGCAGTGCTGCCATAACCAT
GAGTGATAACACTGCGGCCAACTTACTTCTGACAACGATCGGAGGACCGAAGGAGCTAACCGCTTTTTTG
CACAACATGGGGGATCATGTAACTCGCCTTGATCGTTGGGAACCGGAGCTGAATGAAGCCATACCAAACG
ACGAGCGTGACACCACGATGCCTGTAGCAATGGCAACAACGTTGCGCAAACTATTAACTGGCGAACTACT
TACTCTAGCTTCCCGGCAACAATTAATAGACTGGATGGAGGCGGATAAAGTTGCAGGACCACTTCTGCGC
TCGGCCCTTCCGGCTGGCTGGTTTATTGCTGATAAATCTGGAGCCGGTGAGCGTGGGTCTCGCGGTATCA
TTGCAGCACTGGGGCCAGATGGTAAGCCCTCCCGTATCGTAGTTATCTACACGACGGGGAGTCAGGCAAC
TATGGATGAACGAAATAGACAGATCGCTGAGATAGGTGCCTCACTGATTAAGCATTGGTAACTGTCAGAC
CAAGTTTACTCATATATACTTTAGATTGATTTAAAACTTCATTTTTAATTTAAAAGGATCTAGGTGAAGA
TCCTTTTTGATAATCTCATGACCAAAATCCCTTAACGTGAGTTTTCGTTCCACTGAGCGTCAGACCCCGT
AGAAAAGATCAAAGGATCTTCTTGAGATCCTTTTTTTCTGCGCGTAATCTGCTGCTTGCAAACAAAAAAA
CCACCGCTACCAGCGGTGGTTTGTTTGCCGGATCAAGAGCTACCAACTCTTTTTCCGAAGGTAACTGGCT
TCAGCAGAGCGCAGATACCAAATACTGTTCTTCTAGTGTAGCCGTAGTTAGGCCACCACTTCAAGAACTC
TGTAGCACCGCCTACATACCTCGCTCTGCTAATCCTGTTACCAGTGGCTGCTGCCAGTGGCGATAAGTCG
TGTCTTACCGGGTTGGACTCAAGACGATAGTTACCGGATAAGGCGCAGCGGTCGGGCTGAACGGGGGGTT
CGTGCACACAGCCCAGCTTGGAGCGAACGACCTACACCGAACTGAGATACCTACAGCGTGAGCTATGAGA
AAGCGCCACGCTTCCCGAAGGGAGAAAGGCGGACAGGTATCCGGTAAGCGGCAGGGTCGGAACAGGAGAG
CGCACGAGGGAGCTTCCAGGGGGAAACGCCTGGTATCTTTATAGTCCTGTCGGGTTTCGCCACCTCTGAC
TTGAGCGTCGATTTTTGTGATGCTCGTCAGGGGGGCGGAGCCTATGGAAAAACGCCAGCAACGCGGCCTT
TTTACGGTTCCTGGCCTTTTGCTGGCCTTTTGCTCACATGTTCTTTCCTGCGTTATCCCCTGATTCTGTG
GATAACCGTATTACCGCCTTTGAGTGAGCTGATACCGCTCGCCGCAGCCGAACGACCGAGCGCAGCGAGT
CAGTGAGCGAGGAAGCGGAAGAGCGCCCAATACGCAAACCGCCTCTCCCCGCGCGTTGGCCGATTCATTA
ATGCAGCTGGCACGACAGGTTTCCCGACTGGAAAGCGGGCAGTGAGCGCAACGCAATTAATGTGAGTTAG
CTCACTCATTAGGCACCCCAGGCTTTACACTTTATGCTTCCGGCTCGTATGTTGTGTGGAATTGTGAGCG
GATAACAATTTCACACAGGAAACAGCTATGACCATGATTACGCCAAGCTCGAAATTAACCCTCACTAAAG
GGAACAAAAGCTGGGTACC
Features (pLannotate 1.2.2; 33 found; start..end, strand, type, name):
     32..382     +  promoter       MET17 promoter: S. cerevisiae MET17; expression is repressed by methionine; MET15; MET25
    389..496     +  CDS            OST4: OST4_YEAST - Experimental evidence at protein level: Swiss-Prot protein existence level 1. Subunit of the oligosaccharyl transferase (OST) complex that catalyzes the initial transfer of a defined glycan (Glc(3)Man(9)GlcNAc(2) in eukaryotes) from the lipid carrier dolichol- pyrophosphate to an asparagine residue within an Asn-X-Ser/Thr consensus motif in nascent polypeptide chains, the first step in protein N-glycosylation. N-glycosylation occurs cotranslationally and the complex associates with the Sec61 complex at the channel-forming translocon complex that mediates protein translocation acro
    509..633     +  protein_bind   attR1: mutant version of attR; recombination site for the Gateway® LR reaction LR Clonase™
    658..688     +  promoter       lac UV5 promoter: E. coli lac promoter with an "up" mutation
    712..741     +  promoter       cat promoter (fragment): promoter of the E. coli cat gene encoding chloramphenicol acetyltransferase
    742..1401    +  CDS            CmR: chloramphenicol acetyltransferase; cat; confers resistance to chloramphenicol
   1580..1738    +  CDS            ccdA (fragment): CCDA_ECO57 - Also known as H, letA. Experimental evidence at protein level: Swiss-Prot protein existence level 1. Antitoxin component of a type II toxin-antitoxin (TA) system which inhibits the post-segregational killing (PSK) of plasmid-free cells, also referred to as a plasmid addiction system. Binds to and blocks the activity of CcdB; will also remove bound CcdB protein from the CcdB-GyrA complex by forming a CcdA-CcdB complex, a process termed rejuvenation. Functions as a transcriptional corepressor for the ccdAB operon, repression also requires CcdB (By similarity). From Escherichia coli
   1743..2045    +  CDS            ccdB: CCDB_ECOLI - Also known as G, letB, letD. Experimental evidence at protein level: Swiss-Prot protein existence level 1. Toxic component of a type II toxin-antitoxin (TA) system, functioning in plasmid maintainence. Responsible for the post- segregational killing (PSK) of plasmid-free cells, also referred to as a plasmid addiction system. Half-life of over 2 hours. Cell killing by CcdB is accompanied by filamentation, defects in chromosome and plasmid segregation, defects in cell division, formation of anucleate cells, decreased DNA synthesis and plasmid loss. Interferes with the activity of DN
   2089..2213    -  protein_bind   attR2: mutant version of attR; recombination site for the Gateway® LR reaction LR Clonase™
   2247..2373    +  CDS            ubiquitin (fragment): Saccharomyces cerevisiae ubiquitin
   2428..2601    +  CDS            ProtA: IgG-binding unit of Staphylococcus aureus protein A
   2605..2775    +  CDS            ProtA: IgG-binding unit of Staphylococcus aureus protein A
   2794..3399    +  CDS            lexA: LEXA_ECOLI - Also known as exrA, spr, tsl, umuA. Experimental evidence at protein level: Swiss-Prot protein existence level 1. Represses a number of genes involved in the response to DNA damage (SOS response), including recA and lexA. Binds to the 16 bp palindromic sequence 5'-CTGTATATATATACAG-3'. In the presence of single- stranded DNA, RecA interacts with LexA causing an autocatalytic cleavage which disrupts the DNA-binding part of LexA, leading to derepression of the SOS regulon and eventually DNA repair. Implicated in hydroxy radical-mediated cell death induced by hydroxyurea treatment (Pu
   3418..3651    +  CDS            VP16 AD: transcriptional activation domain of herpes simplex virus protein VP16 (Triezenberg et al., 1988; Cousens et al., 1989); UL48
   3847..3895    +  polyA_signal   HSV TK poly(A) signal: herpes simplex virus thymidine kinase polyadenylation signal (Cole and Stacy, 1985)
   3986..4002    -  polyA_signal   bGH poly(A) signal (fragment): bovine growth hormone polyadenylation signal
   4168..4189    -  misc_feature   MCS (fragment): pBluescript multiple cloning site
   4198..4216    -  promoter       T7 promoter: promoter for bacteriophage T7 RNA polymerase
   4219..4376    +  CDS            lacZα (fragment): LacZα fragment of β-galactosidase; lacZ fragment
   4382..4433    -  misc_feature   bom (fragment): basis of mobility region from pBR322
   4438..4548    +  CDS            RMD1 (fragment): RMD1_YEAST - Experimental evidence at protein level: Swiss-Prot protein existence level 1. Required for sporulation where it is believed to have a role in meiotic nuclear division. From Saccharomyces cerevisiae (strain ATCC 204508 / S288c) (Baker's yeast).
   4996..6158    -  misc_feature   CEN/ARS: S. cerevisiae CEN4 centromere fused to the autonomously replicating sequence ARS1/ARS416
   6385..6403    -  promoter       tet promoter (fragment): E. coli promoter for tetracycline efflux protein gene
   6523..7614    -  CDS            LEU2: LEU3_YEAST - Experimental evidence at protein level: Swiss-Prot protein existence level 1. Catalyzes the oxidation of 3-carboxy-2-hydroxy-4- methylpentanoate (3-isopropylmalate) to 3-carboxy-4-methyl-2- oxopentanoate. The product decarboxylates to 4-methyl-2 oxopentanoate. From Saccharomyces cerevisiae (strain ATCC 204508 / S288c) (Baker's yeast).
   7615..8020    -  promoter       LEU2 promoter: S. cerevisiae LEU2
   8126..8230    +  promoter       AmpR promoter: bla
   8231..9091    +  CDS            AmpR: β-lactamase; bla; confers resistance to ampicillin, carbenicillin, and related antibiotics
   9262..9850    +  rep_origin     ori: high-copy-number ColE1/pMB1/pBR322/pUC origin of replication
  10033..10125   +  CDS            lacI (fragment): lac repressor; lacI; The lac repressor binds to the lac operator to inhibit transcription in E. coli. This inhibition can be relieved by adding lactose or isopropyl-β-D-thiogalactopyranoside (IPTG).
  10138..10159   +  protein_bind   CAP binding site: CAP binding activates transcription in the presence of cAMP. E. coli catabolite activator protein
  10174..10204   +  promoter       lac promoter: promoter for the E. coli lac operon
  10212..10228   +  protein_bind   lac operator: The lac repressor binds to the lac operator to inhibit transcription in E. coli. This inhibition can be relieved by adding lactose or isopropyl-β-D-thiogalactopyranoside (IPTG). lac repressor encoded by lacI
  10273..10291   +  promoter       T3 promoter: promoter for bacteriophage T3 RNA polymerase
