[The description below was written by a language model from this plasmid's Addgene catalogue record and pLannotate feature annotations shown in this document.]
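Description:
pMetOYC-Dest is an empty Gateway destination vector for yeast expression, built as the bait plasmid for the mating-based split-ubiquitin assay of protein-protein interactions. It is a 10,309 bp E. coli/yeast shuttle plasmid. A high-copy ColE1/pUC-type origin and an ampicillin resistance gene support propagation in bacteria. A CEN4/ARS1 element gives stable low-copy maintenance in Saccharomyces cerevisiae, where the LEU2 gene under its own promoter provides auxotrophic selection. Because the unrecombined Gateway cassette carries the ccdB toxin gene along with a chloramphenicol resistance gene, the empty vector is kept in a ccdB-tolerant strain under dual chloramphenicol and ampicillin selection.

The expression unit is driven by the MET17 (MET25) promoter, which is repressed by methionine, so bait levels can be tuned down through the methionine content of the medium. Downstream lies the coding sequence of yeast OST4, a small membrane subunit of the oligosaccharyltransferase complex, recorded as the N-terminal mOST4 tag. It is presumably there to anchor otherwise soluble baits to the membrane, although the record does not state this. The attR1–CmR–ccdB–attR2 cassette follows and is replaced by the gene of interest in an LR reaction. Next is the C-terminal Cub-PLV module: a ubiquitin fragment (Cub), two protein A IgG-binding units, LexA and the VP16 activation domain. When a prey fused to the N-terminal half of ubiquitin interacts with the bait, ubiquitin is reconstituted and ubiquitin-specific proteases release the PLV transcription factor, which activates LexA-driven reporters. The depositor and sequencing-derived records agree in length and features, differing only in minor annotation of the second att site and the CmR boundary.
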