Addgene plasmid #105082: pMetOYC-Dest
Purpose: (Empty Backbone) Yeast mating-based Split Ubiquitin Assay, bait vector for Gateway cloning
Depositing lab: Christopher Grefen. Depositing organization: Eberhard Karls Universitaet Tuebingen. Publication: Techniques for the Analysis of Protein-Protein Interactions in Vivo. Xing S, Wallmeroth N, Berendzen KW, Grefen C. Plant Physiol. 2016 Jun;171(2):727-58. doi: 10.1104/pp.16.00470. Epub 2016 Apr 25. PubMed 27208310.
Backbone
  Vector backbone: pMetOYC-Dest
  Vector type: Yeast Expression
  Selectable markers: LEU2
  Tag / fusion protein: mOST4 (N terminal on backbone); Cub-PLV (C terminal on backbone)
Growth in bacteria
  Bacterial resistance: Chloramphenicol and Ampicillin, 25 & 100 μg/mL
  Growth temperature: 37°C
  Growth strain: ccdB Survival
  Copy number: High Copy
Gene/Insert
  Gene/Insert name: None
  Tag / fusion protein: mOST4 (N terminal on backbone); Cub-PLV (C terminal on backbone)
Terms and licenses: Academic/Nonprofit Terms; Industry Terms: Not Available to Industry
How to cite: pMetOYC-Dest was a gift from Christopher Grefen (Addgene plasmid # 105082 ; http://n2t.net/addgene:105082 ; RRID:Addgene_105082)
